>Addgene plasmid #63997 | pST50Trc4-FLAGNDHFR | depositor full sequence | sequence record 177403 | Full Sequence
GGCACCATGCATCGATCCCGCGAAATTAATACGACTCACTATAGGGAGACCACAACGGTTTCCCTCCGGC
TCCGGAAATAATTTTGTTTAACTTTAAGAAGGAGATATACATATGGGAGACTACAAGGACGATGATGACA
AGGGATCTGGTGGTGGTGGTGGTGAAAACCTGTACTTCCAGGGATCCATCAGTCTGATTGCGGCGCTAGC
GGTAGATCGCGTTATCGGCATGGAAAACGCCATGCCATGGAACCTGCCTGCCGATCTCGCCTGGTTTAAA
CGCAACACCTTAAATAAACCCGTGATTATGGGGCGCCATACCTGGGAATCAATCGGTAGGCCTTTGCCCG
GCCGCAAAAATATTATCCTCAGCAGTCAACCCGGGACCGATGATCGGGTTACCTGGGTTAAATCGGTCGA
CGAAGCCATCGCGGCGTGTGGTGACGTACCAGAAATCATGGTGATTGGCGGCGGACGCGTTTATGAACAG
TTCTTGCCAAAAGCGCAAAAACTGTATCTGACGCATATCGATGCAGAAGTGGAAGGCGACACCCATTTTC
CGGATTACGAGCCGGATGACTGGGAATCGGTATTCAGCGAATTCCACGATGCTGATGCGCAGAACTCGCA
TAGCTATTGTTTCGAAATCCTCGAGCGTCGTGCCGGCTAATGTACAACGCGTGCGCGCTGATCCGGCTGC
TAACAAAGCCCGAAAGGAAGCTGAGTTGGCTGCTGCCACCGCTGAGCAATAACTAGCATAACCCCTTGGG
GCCTCTAAACGGGTCTTGAGGGGTTTTTTGCTGAAAGGAGGAACTATATCGGGATTAGCCCGCCTAATGA
GCGGGCTTTTTTTTAATTCCCCTATTTGTTTATTTTTCTAAATACATTCAAATATGTATCCGCTCATGAG
ACAATAACCCTGATAAATGCTTCAATAATATTGAAAAAGGAAGAGTATGAGTATTCAACATTTCCGTGTC
GCCCTTATTCCCTTTTTTGCGGCATTTTGCCTTCCTGTTTTTGCTCACCCAGAAACGCTCGTGAAAGTAA
AAGACGCAGAGGACCAATTGGGGGCACGAGTGGGATACATAGAACTGGACTTGAATAGCGGTAAAATCCT
TGAGAGTTTTCGCCCTGAAGAGCGTTTTCCAATGATGAGCACTTTCAAAGTTCTGCTATGTGGAGCAGTA
TTATCCCGTGTAGATGCGGGGCAAGAGCAACTCGGACGACGAATACACTATTCGCAGAATGACTTGGTTG
AATACTCCCCAGTGACAGAAAAGCACCTTACGGACGGAATGACGGTAAGAGAATTATGTAGTGCCGCCAT
AACGATGAGTGATAACACTGCGGCGAACTTACTTCTGACAACCATCGGTGGACCGAAGGAATTAACCGCT
TTTTTGCACAATATGGGAGACCATGTAACTCGCCTTGACCGTTGGGAACCAGAACTGAATGAAGCCATAC
CAAACGACGAGCGAGACACCACAATGCCTGCGGCAATGGCAACAACATTACGCAAACTATTAACTGGCGA
ACTACTTACTCTGGCTTCACGGCAACAATTAATAGACTGGCTTGAAGCGGATAAAGTTGCAGGACCACTA
CTGCGTTCGGCACTTCCTGCTGGCTGGTTTATTGCTGATAAATCTGGGGCAGGAGAGCGTGGTTCACGGG
GTATCATTGCCGCACTTGGACCAGATGGTAAGCCTTCCCGTATCGTAGTTATCTACACGACGGGTAGTCA
GGCAACTATGGACGAACGAAATAGACAGATTGCTGAAATAGGGGCTTCACTGATTAAGCATTGGTAAACC
GATACAATTAAAGGCTCCTTTTGGAGCCTTTTTTTTTGGACGGACCGGTAGAAAAGATCAAAGGATCTTC
TTGAGATCCTTTTTTTCTGCGCGTAATCTGCTGCTTGCAAACAAAAAAACCACCGCTACCAGCGGTGGTT
TGTTTGCCGGATCAAGAGCTACCAACTCTTTTTCCGAAGGTAACTGGCTTCAGCAGAGCGCAGATACCAA
ATACTGTCCTTCTAGTGTAGCCGTAGTTAGGCCACCACTTCAAGAACTCTGTAGCACCGCCTACATACCT
CGCTCTGCTAATCCTGTTACCAGTGGCTGCTGCCAGTGGCGATAAGTCGTGTCTTACCGGGTTGGACTCA
AGACGATAGTTACCGGATAAGGCGCAGCGGTCGGGCTGAACGGGGGGTTCGTGCACACAGCCCAGCTTGG
AGCGAACGACCTACACCGAACTGAGATACCTACAGCGTGAGCTATGAGAAAGCGCCACGCTTCCCGAAGG
GAGAAAGGCGGACAGGTATCCGGTAAGCGGCAGGGTCGGAACAGGAGAGCGCACGAGGGAGCTTCCAGGG
GGAAACGCCTGGTATCTTTATAGTCCTGTCGGGTTTCGCCACCTCTGACTTGAGCGTCGATTTTTGTGAT
GCTCGTCAGGGGGGCGGAGCCTATGGAAAAACGCCAGCAACGCGGCCTTTTTACGGTTCCTGGCCTTTTG
CTGGCCTTTTGCTCACATGTTCTTTCCTGCGTTATCCCCTGATTCTGTGGATAACCGTATTACCGCCTTT
GAGTGAGCTGATACCGCTCGCCGCAGCCGAACGACCGAGCGCAGCGAGTCAGTGAGCGAGGAAGCGGAAG
AGCGCCTGATGCGGTATTTTCTCCTTACGCATCTGTGCGGTATTTCACACCGCAATGGTGCACTCTCAGT
ACAATCTGCTCTGATGCCGCATAGTTAAGCCAGTATACACTCCGCTATCGCTACGTGACTGGGTCATGGC
TGCGCCCCGACACCCGCCAACACCCGCTGACGCGCCCTGACGGGCTTGTCTGCTCCCGGCATCCGCTTAC
AGACAAGCTGTGACCGTCTCCGGGAGCTGCATGTGTCAGAGGTTTTCACCGTCATCACCGAAACGCGCGA
GGCAGCTGCGGTAAAGCTCATCAGCGTGGTCGTGAAGCGATTCACAGATGTCTGCCTGTTCATCCGCGTC
CAGCTCGTTGAGTTTCTCCAGAAGCGTTAATGTCTGGCTTCTGATAAAGCGGGCCATGTTAAGGGCGGTT
TTTTCCTGTTTGGTCACTGATGCCTCCGTGTAAGGGGGATTTCTGTTCATGGGGTAATGATACCGATGAA
ACGAGAGAGGATGCTCACGATACGGGTTACTGATGATGAACATGCCCGGTTACTGGAACGTTGTGAGGGT
AAACAACTGGCGGTATGGATGCGGCGGGACCAGAGAAAAATCACTCAGGGTCAATGCCAGCGCTTCGTTA
ATACAGATGTAGGTGTT
Features (pLannotate 1.2.2; 15 found; start..end, strand, type, name):
     27..45      +  promoter       T7 promoter: promoter for bacteriophage T7 RNA polymerase
     83..105     +  RBS            RBS: efficient ribosome binding site from bacteriophage T7 gene 10 (Olins and Rangwala, 1989)
    119..143     +  CDS            3xFLAG (fragment): three tandem FLAG® epitope tags
    148..164     -  CDS            9xHis (fragment): 9xHis affinity tag
    164..182     +  CDS            TEV site (fragment): tobacco etch virus (TEV) protease recognition and cleavage site
    188..661     +  CDS            folA: DYR_ECOLI - Also known as tmrA. Experimental evidence at protein level: Swiss-Prot protein existence level 1. Key enzyme in folate metabolism. Catalyzes an essential reaction for de novo glycine and purine synthesis, and for DNA precursor synthesis. From Escherichia coli (strain K12).
    696..745     +  CDS            SET1 (fragment): solubility-enhancement tag derived from T7 phage gene 10B
    753..800     +  terminator     T7 terminator: transcription terminator for bacteriophage T7 RNA polymerase
    865..956     +  promoter       AmpR promoter: bla
    957..1814    +  CDS            bla: BLAT_ECOLX - Experimental evidence at protein level: Swiss-Prot protein existence level 1. TEM-type are the most prevalent beta-lactamases in enterobacteria; they hydrolyze the beta-lactam bond in susceptible beta-lactam antibiotics, thus conferring resistance to penicillins and cephalosporins. TEM-3 and TEM-4 are capable of hydrolyzing cefotaxime and ceftazidime. TEM-5 is capable of hydrolyzing ceftazidime. TEM-6 is capable of hydrolyzing ceftazidime and aztreonam. TEM-8/CAZ-2, TEM- 16/CAZ-7 and TEM-24/CAZ-6 are markedly active against ceftazidime. IRT- 4 shows resistance to beta-lactamase in
   1821..1860    +  terminator     fd terminator: central terminator from bacteriophage fd (Otsuka and Kunisawa, 1982)
   1891..2479    +  rep_origin     ori: high-copy-number ColE1/pMB1/pBR322/pUC origin of replication
   2665..2804    -  misc_feature   bom: basis of mobility region from pBR322
   2906..3097    -  CDS            rop: Rop protein, which maintains plasmids at low copy number; rop
   3137..3247    +  CDS            mbeC (fragment): MBEC_ECOLX - Experimental evidence at protein level: Swiss-Prot protein existence level 1. Required for efficient mobilization of ColE1 plasmid and is thus essential to promote the specific transfer of the plasmid during conjugation. Probably functions by inducing DNA bending, helping the MbeA relaxase to melt the DNA around the nic site and cleave the phosphodiester bond. Binds specifically double-stranded DNA (dsDNA) containing the ColE1 oriT but does not recognize the inverted repeat (IR). From Escherichia coli.
