[The description below was written by a language model from this plasmid's Addgene catalogue record and pLannotate feature annotations shown in this document.]
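Description:
pST50Trc4-FLAGNDHFR is a small (about 3.3 kb) bacterial expression plasmid built on the pST50Trc backbone. It serves as the position 4 transfer vector of the pST44 polycistronic suite, a system for co-expressing the subunits of protein complexes in Escherichia coli. It is propagated in E. coli under ampicillin selection, conferred by a TEM-type beta-lactamase gene with its own promoter followed by an fd terminator. Replication depends on a ColE1/pMB1-family origin. The pBR322-derived bom region, the rop gene and a fragment of mbeC are also annotated. The presence of rop suggests a moderated rather than very high copy number, although the catalogue lists copy number as unknown.

The expression cassette consists of a T7 promoter and the efficient T7 gene 10 ribosome binding site. These are followed by an N-terminal FLAG epitope, a TEV protease cleavage site, the open reading frame and a T7 terminator. The tag can therefore be removed after affinity purification or detection. The plasmid is catalogued as an empty backbone, but the cloning site is occupied by E. coli dihydrofolate reductase (folA) as a positive control for expression. This gene sits in a BamHI–NgoMIV cassette and is swapped for the gene of interest using those sites. The complete translational cassette can then be excised with BspEI and MluI and moved into the fourth position of a pST44 polycistronic plasmid.

Several short automated annotations, namely the 3xFLAG fragment, the reverse-strand 9xHis fragment and the SET1 fragment, are partial matches. They probably reflect the single FLAG tag, linker sequence and T7 gene 10-derived flanking sequence rather than additional functional tags.
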