Addgene plasmid #63997: pST50Trc4-FLAGNDHFR
Purpose: (Empty Backbone) Position 4 transfer plasmid for pST44 polycistronic plasmid suite; N-term cleavable single tag; contains DHFR gene in BamHI-NgoMIV cassette as positive control
Depositing lab: Song Tan. Depositing organization: Pennsylvania State University. Publication: The pST44 polycistronic expression system for producing protein complexes in Escherichia coli. Tan S, Kern RC, Selleck W. Protein Expr Purif. 2005 Apr;40(2):385-95. 10.1016/j.pep.2004.12.002 PubMed 15766881.
Backbone
  Vector backbone: pST50Trc
  Vector type: Bacterial Expression
  Tag / fusion protein: FLAG; TEV cleavable (N terminal on backbone)
Growth in bacteria
  Bacterial resistance: Ampicillin, 100 μg/mL
  Growth temperature: 37°C
  Growth strain: DH5alpha
  Copy number: Unknown
Gene/Insert
  Gene/Insert name: None
  Tag / fusion protein: FLAG; TEV cleavable (N terminal on backbone)
Terms and licenses: Academic/Nonprofit Terms; Industry Terms: Not Available to Industry
Depositor comments: Replace DHFR with GOI using BamHI/NgoMIV; Clone out cassette using BspEI/MluI
How to cite: pST50Trc4-FLAGNDHFR was a gift from Song Tan (Addgene plasmid # 63997 ; http://n2t.net/addgene:63997 ; RRID:Addgene_63997)
