>Addgene plasmid #63997 | pST50Trc4-FLAGNDHFR | addgene partial sequence | sequence record 177547 | T7term 5'-GCTAGTTATTGCTCAGCGG-3'
GATTTCGAAACAATAGCTATGCGAGTTCTGCGCATCAGCATCGTGGAATTCGCTGAATACCGATTCCCAG
TCATCCGGCTCGTAATCCGGAAAATGGGTGTCGCCTTCCACTTCTGCATCGATATGCGTCAGATACAGTT
TTTGCGCTTTTGGCAAGAACTGTTCATAAACGCGTCCGCCGCCAATCACCATGATTTCTGGTACGTCACC
ACACGCCGCGATGGCTTCGTCGACCGATTTAACCCAGGTAACCCGATCATCGGTCCCGGGTTGACTGCTG
AGGATAATATTTTTGCGGCCGGGCAAAGGCCTACCGATTGATTCCCAGGTATGGCGCCCCATAATCACGG
GTTTATTTAAGGTGTTGCGTTTAAACCAGGCGAGATCGGCAGGCAGGTTCCATGGCATGGCGTTTTCCAT
GCCGATAACGCGATCTACCGCTAGCGCCGCAATCAGACTGATGGATCCCTGGAAGTACAGGTTTTCACCA
CCACCACCACCAGATCCCTTGTCATCATCGTCCTTGTAGTCTCCCATATGTATATCTCCTTCTTAAAGTT
AAACAAAATTATTTCCGGAGCCGGAGGGAAACCGTTGTGGTCTCCC
