>Addgene plasmid #63997 | pST50Trc4-FLAGNDHFR | addgene partial sequence | sequence record 177548 | T7 5'-TAATACGACTCACTATAGGG-3'
GGGATCTGGTGGTGGTGGTGGTGAAAACCTGTACTTCCAGGGATCCATCAGTCTGATTGCGGCGCTAGCG
GTAGATCGCGTTATCGGCATGGAAAACGCCATGCCATGGAACCTGCCTGCCGATCTCGCCTGGTTTAAAC
GCAACACCTTAAATAAACCCGTGATTATGGGGCGCCATACCTGGGAATCAATCGGTAGGCCTTTGCCCGG
CCGCAAAAATATTATCCTCAGCAGTCAACCCGGGACCGATGATCGGGTTACCTGGGTTAAATCGGTCGAC
GAAGCCATCGCGGCGTGTGGTGACGTACCAGAAATCATGGTGATTGGCGGCGGACGCGTTTATGAACAGT
TCTTGCCAAAAGCGCAAAAACTGTATCTGACGCATATCGATGCAGAAGTGGAAGG
